Addgene plasmid #171732: E3_pENTR_L3-L2_NG_G1333-DddtoxA-C
Purpose: ptpTALECD vector assembly, Entry clone 1 with attL2 and L3
Depositing lab: Shin-ichi Arimura. Depositing organization: University of Tokyo, Graduate School of Agricultural and Life Sciences. Publication: Targeted base editing in the plastid genome of Arabidopsis thaliana. Nakazato I, Okuno M, Yamamoto H, Tamura Y, Itoh T, Shikanai T, Takanashi H, Tsutsumi N, Arimura SI. Nat Plants. 2021 Jul;7(7):906-913. doi: 10.1038/s41477-021-00954-6. Epub 2021 Jul 1. PubMed 34211131.
Backbone
  Vector backbone: PINII
  Vector type: Multisite Gateway entry vector
Growth in bacteria
  Bacterial resistance: Kanamycin, 50 μg/mL
  Growth temperature: 37°C
  Growth strain: DH5alpha
  Copy number: High Copy
Gene/Insert
  Gene/Insert name: C- and N-termini of TALEN, half of cytidine deaminase domain of dddA of Burkholderia cenocepacia, uracil glycosylase inhibitor
  Species: Synthetic
  Cloning method: Ligation Independent Cloning
Terms and licenses: Academic/Nonprofit Terms; Industry Terms: Not Available to Industry
Depositor comments: Multisite Gateway entry vector to express one hand of pTALECD-UGI. Use th Platinum Gate TALEN Kit (Kit # 1000000051 ) for assembling of TALE repeats, in which use this plasmid in the last step.
How to cite: E3_pENTR_L3-L2_NG_G1333-DddtoxA-C was a gift from Shin-ichi Arimura (Addgene plasmid # 171732 ; http://n2t.net/addgene:171732 ; RRID:Addgene_171732)
