[The description below was written by a language model from this plasmid's Addgene catalogue record and pLannotate feature annotations shown in this document.]
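Description:
E3_pENTR_L3-L2_NG_G1333-DddtoxA-C is a 4.2 kb MultiSite Gateway entry clone used to build ptpTALECD vectors, the TALE-linked cytidine deaminases developed for targeted base editing of the Arabidopsis thaliana plastid genome. It is a high-copy plasmid propagated in E. coli through a ColE1/pUC-type origin and selected with kanamycin (aph(3')-Ia). rrnB T1 and T2 terminators sit upstream of the cloning region, as is typical of pENTR-style backbones. The catalogue lists the backbone as "PINII". The purpose field calls the plasmid "Entry clone 1", whereas the name carries an E3 prefix. The record does not explain either point.

The payload lies between attL3 and attL2, so an LR reaction places it in a defined position of a multi-fragment destination construct. Reading from attL3, it consists of a TALE N-terminal segment (annotated by homology to AvrXa10), then a stuffer carrying a lac promoter/operator, lacZα fragment and pBluescript-type MCS remnants. A TALE C-terminal segment (homologous to AvrBs3) follows and is fused to a fragment of the Burkholderia cenocepacia DddA double-stranded DNA cytidine deaminase and to the phage PBS2 uracil glycosylase inhibitor. The name indicates the C-terminal half of DddA toxin split at G1333, and "NG" presumably denotes the last repeat's RVD. According to the depositor, the plasmid serves as the final-step recipient in Platinum Gate TALEN Kit assembly. The custom TALE repeat array presumably replaces the lacZα stuffer, giving one "hand" of a pTALECD-UGI pair. The split deaminase is expected to regain activity only when paired with the complementary half at the target, while UGI blocks uracil excision and so favours C-to-T conversion. No plant promoter or plastid transit peptide is annotated within the cassette, so these are presumably supplied by other entry clones or the destination vector.
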