Features (pLannotate 1.2.2; 21 found; start..end, strand, type, name):
    121..408     +  CDS            dddA (fragment): DDDA_BURC1 - Experimental evidence at protein level: Swiss-Prot protein existence level 1. Toxic component of a toxin-immunity protein module, which functions as a cellular contact-dependent growth inhibition (CDI) system. CDI modules allow bacteria to communicate with and inhibit the growth of closely related neighboring bacteria in a contact-dependent fashion. Bacteria that have this module inhibit or kill bacteria without it, giving them a growth advantage. Probably specifically inhibited by cognate immunity protein DddI (Probable). The C-terminal 163 residue fragment has double-stranded DN
    421..669     +  CDS            UGI: UNGI_BPPB2 - Experimental evidence at protein level: Swiss-Prot protein existence level 1. This protein binds specifically and reversibly to the host uracil-DNA glycosylase, preventing removal of uracil residues from PBS2 DNA by the host uracil-excision repair system. From Bacillus phage PBS2 (Bacteriophage PBS2).
    694..793     -  protein_bind   attL2: mutant version of attL; recombination site for the Gateway® LR reaction LR Clonase™
    824..842     -  promoter       T7 promoter: promoter for bacteriophage T7 RNA polymerase
    976..1785    +  CDS            KanR: aminoglycoside phosphotransferase; aph(3')-Ia; confers resistance to kanamycin in bacteria or G418 (Geneticin®) in eukaryotes
   1932..2520    +  rep_origin     ori: high-copy-number ColE1/pMB1/pBR322/pUC origin of replication
   2703..2795    +  CDS            lacI (fragment): lac repressor; lacI; The lac repressor binds to the lac operator to inhibit transcription in E. coli. This inhibition can be relieved by adding lactose or isopropyl-β-D-thiogalactopyranoside (IPTG).
   2850..2877    -  terminator     rrnB T2 terminator: transcription terminator T2 from the E. coli rrnB gene
   3009..3052    +  terminator     rrnB T1 terminator: Escherichia coli rrnB; transcription terminator T1 from the E. coli rrnB gene
   3099..3135    -  CDS            lacZα (fragment): LacZα fragment of β-galactosidase; lacZ fragment
   3152..3247    +  protein_bind   attL3: mutant version of attL; recombination site for the Gateway® LR reaction LR Clonase™
   3307..3717    +  CDS            avrXa10 (fragment): AVX10_XANOO - Experimental evidence at protein level: Swiss-Prot protein existence level 1. Avirulence protein. Induces the hypersensitive response (HR)in rice plants carrying the resistance gene Xa10. Activity depends on the presence of the core repeat domains; replacement with repeat domains from other proteins (AvrBs3 of X.euvesicatoria (AC P14727) or AvrXa7 of this organism) does not elicit the HR. Probably acts as a transcription factor in its host plant (rice) to induce plant resistance or disease. From Xanthomonas oryzae pv. oryzae.
   3719..3737    -  rep_origin     f1 ori (fragment): f1 bacteriophage origin of replication; arrow indicates direction of (+) strand synthesis
   3742..3897    -  CDS            lacZα (fragment): LacZα fragment of β-galactosidase; lacZ fragment
   3905..3923    +  promoter       T7 promoter: promoter for bacteriophage T7 RNA polymerase
   3932..3955    -  misc_feature   MCS (fragment): pBluescript multiple cloning site
   3971..3989    -  promoter       T3 promoter: promoter for bacteriophage T3 RNA polymerase
   4034..4050    -  protein_bind   lac operator: The lac repressor binds to the lac operator to inhibit transcription in E. coli. This inhibition can be relieved by adding lactose or isopropyl-β-D-thiogalactopyranoside (IPTG). lac repressor encoded by lacI
   4058..4088    -  promoter       lac promoter: promoter for the E. coli lac operon
   4103..4124    -  protein_bind   CAP binding site: CAP binding activates transcription in the presence of cAMP. E. coli catabolite activator protein
   4223..129     +  CDS            avrBs3 (fragment) (across the origin): AVRB3_XANEU - Experimental evidence at protein level: Swiss-Prot protein existence level 1. Avirulence protein. Acts as a transcription factor in C.annuum plants. In susceptible plants lacking the Bs3 resistance gene induces expression of a number of genes, including genes homologous to a family of auxin-induced genes, alpha-expansin genes, pectate lyase, anthocyanidin glucoside rhamnosyl transferase and at least one transcription factor, UPA20. Their expression leads to plant hypertrophy in mesophyll cells, probably mainly mediated by UPA20 (PubMed:17962565). In resistant plants induces the h
>Addgene plasmid #171732 | E3_pENTR_L3-L2_NG_G1333-DddtoxA-C | addgene full sequence | sequence record 338625 | Addgene NGS Result
ATTGTTGCCCAGTTATCTCGCCCTGATCCGGCGTTGGCCGCGTTGACCAACGACCACCTCGTCGCCTTGG
CCTGCCTCGGCGGGCGTCCTGCGCTGGATGCAGTGAAAAAGGGATTGGGGGGTAGTCCAACTCCGTATCC
GAATTACGCCAATGCAGGACATGTTGAAGGTCAATCTGCATTGTTCATGAGGGATAACGGCATTTCTGAA
GGGTTGGTGTTCCACAACAACCCTGAAGGAACATGTGGATTTTGCGTCAACATGACAGAAACCCTTCTCC
CAGAAAACGCTAAGATGACAGTAGTTCCACCTGAAGGTGCTATTCCTGTCAAAAGAGGTGCTACTGGTGA
AACCAAGGTGTTTACTGGGAATTCCAATTCACCCAAAAGCCCAACGAAAGGTGGGTGTAGTGGAGGATCT
ACAAATCTCTCTGACATCATTGAGAAAGAGACTGGAAAGCAACTAGTCATTCAGGAGTCAATCCTGATGT
TACCAGAGGAGGTTGAGGAAGTGATAGGCAATAAGCCCGAAAGCGATATACTTGTTCATACTGCCTATGA
CGAATCGACGGATGAGAACGTAATGCTTCTAACCTCAGATGCTCCTGAGTACAAACCTTGGGCGTTAGTT
ATCCAGGATTCCAATGGAGAGAACAAGATCAAGATGTTGTGATAACTCGAGCGATCCTCTAGAACCCAGC
TTTCTTGTACAAAGTTGGCATTATAAGAAAGCATTGCTTATCAATTTGTTGCAACGAACAGGTCACTATC
AGTCAAAATAAAATCATTATTTGCCATCCAGCTGCAGGGCGGCCGCGATATCCCCTATAGTGAGTCGTAT
TACATGGTCATAGCTGTTTCCTGGCAGCTCTGGCCCGTGTCTCAAAATCTCTGATGTTACATTGCACAAG
ATAAAAATATATCATCATGAACAATAAAACTGTCTGCTTACATAAACAGTAATACAAGGGGTGTTATGAG
CCATATTCAACGGGAAACGTCGAGGCCGCGATTAAATTCCAACATGGATGCTGATTTATATGGGTATAAA
TGGGCTCGCGATAATGTCGGGCAATCAGGTGCGACAATCTATCGCTTGTATGGGAAGCCCGATGCGCCAG
AGTTGTTTCTGAAACATGGCAAAGGTAGCGTTGCCAATGATGTTACAGATGAGATGGTCAGACTAAACTG
GCTGACGGAATTTATGCCTCTTCCGACCATCAAGCATTTTATCCGTACTCCTGATGATGCATGGTTACTC
ACCACTGCGATCCCCGGAAAAACAGCATTCCAGGTATTAGAAGAATATCCTGATTCAGGTGAAAATATTG
TTGATGCGCTGGCAGTGTTCCTGCGCCGGTTGCATTCGATTCCTGTTTGTAATTGTCCTTTTAACAGCGA
TCGCGTATTTCGCCTTGCTCAGGCGCAATCACGAATGAATAACGGTTTGGTTGATGCGAGTGATTTTGAT
GACGAGCGTAATGGCTGGCCTGTTGAACAAGTCTGGAAAGAAATGCATAAACTTTTGCCATTCTCACCGG
ATTCAGTCGTCACTCATGGTGATTTCTCACTTGATAACCTTATTTTTGACGAGGGGAAATTAATAGGTTG
TATTGATGTTGGACGAGTCGGAATCGCAGACCGATACCAGGATCTTGCCATCCTATGGAACTGCCTCGGT
GAGTTTTCTCCTTCATTACAGAAACGGCTTTTTCAAAAATATGGTATTGATAATCCTGATATGAATAAAT
TGCAGTTTCATTTGATGCTCGATGAGTTTTTCTAATCAGAATTGGTTAATTGGTTGTAACACTGGCAGAG
CATTACGCTGACTTGACGGGACGGCGCAAGCTCATGACCAAAATCCCTTAACGTGAGTTACGCGTCGTTC
CACTGAGCGTCAGACCCCGTAGAAAAGATCAAAGGATCTTCTTGAGATCCTTTTTTTCTGCGCGTAATCT
GCTGCTTGCAAACAAAAAAACCACCGCTACCAGCGGTGGTTTGTTTGCCGGATCAAGAGCTACCAACTCT
TTTTCCGAAGGTAACTGGCTTCAGCAGAGCGCAGATACCAAATACTGTTCTTCTAGTGTAGCCGTAGTTA
GGCCACCACTTCAAGAACTCTGTAGCACCGCCTACATACCTCGCTCTGCTAATCCTGTTACCAGTGGCTG
CTGCCAGTGGCGATAAGTCGTGTCTTACCGGGTTGGACTCAAGACGATAGTTACCGGATAAGGCGCAGCG
GTCGGGCTGAACGGGGGGTTCGTGCACACAGCCCAGCTTGGAGCGAACGACCTACACCGAACTGAGATAC
CTACAGCGTGAGCTATGAGAAAGCGCCACGCTTCCCGAAGGGAGAAAGGCGGACAGGTATCCGGTAAGCG
GCAGGGTCGGAACAGGAGAGCGCACGAGGGAGCTTCCAGGGGGAAACGCCTGGTATCTTTATAGTCCTGT
CGGGTTTCGCCACCTCTGACTTGAGCGTCGATTTTTGTGATGCTCGTCAGGGGGGCGGAGCCTATGGAAA
AACGCCAGCAACGCGGCCTTTTTACGGTTCCTGGCCTTTTGCTGGCCTTTTGCTCACATGTTCTTTCCTG
CATTATCCCCTGATTCTGTGGATAACCGTATTACCGCCTTTGAGTGAGCTGATACCGCTCGCCGCAGCCG
AACGACCGAGCGCAGCGAGTCAGTGAGCGAGGAAGCGGAAGAGCGCCCAATACGCAAACCGCCTCTCCCC
GCGCGTTGGCCGATTCATTAATGCAGCTGGCACGACAGGTTTCCCGACTGGAAAGCGGGCAGTGAGCGCA
ACGCAATTAATACGCGTACCGCTAGCCAGGAAGAGTTTGTAGAAACGCAAAAAGGCCATCCGTCAGGATG
GCCTTCTGCTTAGTTTGATGCCTGGCAGTTTATGGCGGGCGTCCTGCCCGCCACCCTCCGGGCCGTTGCT
TCACAACGTTCAAATCCGCTCCCGGCGGATTTGTCCTACTCAGGAGAGCGTTCACCGACAAACAACAGAT
AAAACGAAAGGCCCAGTCTTCCGACTGAGCCTTTCGTTTTATTTGATGCCTGGCAGTTCCCTACTCTCGC
GTTAACGCTAGCATGGATGTTTTCCCAGTCACGACGTTGTAAAACGACGGCCAGTCTTAAGCTCGGGCCC
CAAATAATGATTTTATTTTGACTGATAGTGACCTGTTCGTTGCAACAAATTGATGAGCAATGCTTTTTTA
TAATGCCAACTTTGTATAATAAAGTTGATAAGGAGACCGCCGCTGCCAAGTTCGAGAGACAGCACATGGA
CAGCATCGATATCGCCGATCTACGCACGCTCGGCTACAGCCAGCAGCAACAGGAGAAGATCAAACCGAAG
GTTCGTTCGACAGTGGCGCAGCACCACGAGGCACTGGTCGGCCACGGGTTTACACACGCGCACATCGTTG
CGTTAAGCCAACACCCGGCAGCGTTAGGGACCGTCGCTGTCAAGTATCAGGACATGATCGCAGCGTTGCC
AGAGGCGACACACGAAGCGATCGTTGGCGTCGGCAAACAGTGGTCCGGCGCACGCGCTCTGGAGGCCTTG
CTCACGGTGGCGGGAGAGTTGAGAGGTCCACCGTTACAGTTGGACACAGGCCAACTTCTCAAGATTGCAA
AACGTGGCGGCGTGACCGCAGTGGAGGCAGTGCATGCATGGCGCAATGCACTGACGGGTGCCCCGCTCAA
GGAGACGGGCGCCGCTACAGGGCGCGTCCCATTCGCCATTCAGGCTGCGCAACTGTTGGGAAGGGCGATC
GGTGCGGGCCTCTTCGCTATTACGCCAGCTGGCGAAAGGGGGATGTGCTGCAAGGCGATTAAGTTGGGTA
ACGCCAGGGTTTTCCCAGTCACGACGTTGTAAAACGACGGCCAGTGAGCGCGCGTAATACGACTCACTAT
AGGGCGAATTGGGTACCGGGCCCCCCCTCGAGGTCCTCCAGCTTTTGTTCCCTTTAGTGAGGGTTAATTG
CGCGCTTGGCGTAATCATGGTCATAGCTGTTTCCTGTGTGAAATTGTTATCCGCTCACAATTCCACACAA
CATACGAGCCGGAAGCATAAAGTGTAAAGCCTGGGGTGCCTAATGAGTGAGCTAACTCACATTAATTGCG
TTGCGCTCACTGCCCGCTTTCCACCGGTCGTCTCCACCCCTGAGCAGGTAGTGGCTATTGCATCCAACGG
AGGGGGCAGACCCGCACTGGAGTCA
